>Addgene plasmid #86345 | PX458_CEBPG_2 | depositor full sequence | sequence record 168226 | Full Sequence
TTTTGCTCACATGTNNGAGGGCCTATTTCCCATGATTCCTTCATATTTGCATATACGATACAAGGCTGTT
AGAGAGATAATTGGAATTAATTTGACTGTAAACACAAAGATATTAGTACAAAATACGTGACGTAGAAAGT
AATAATTTCTTGGGTAGTTTGCAGTTTTAAAATTATGTTTTAAAATGGACTATCATATGCTTACCGTAAC
TTGAAAGTATTTCGATTTCTTGGCTTTATATATCTTGTGGAAAGGACGAAACACCGCAAGCTCTAAAGTC
TGGAAAGTTTTAGAGCTAGAAATAGCAAGTTAAAATAAGGCTAGTCCGTTATCAACTTGAAAAAGTGGCA
CCGAGTCGGTGCTTTTTTGTTTTAGAGCTAGAAATAGCAAGTTAAAATAAGGCTAGTCCGTTTTTAGCGC
GTGCGCCAATTCTGCAGACAAATGGCTCTAGAGGTACCCGTTACATAACTTACGGTAAATGGCCCGCCTG
GCTGACCGCCCAACGACCCCCGCCCATTGACGTCAATAGTAACGCCAATAGGGACTTTCCATTGACGTCA
ATGGGTGGAGTATTTACGGTAAACTGCCCACTTGGCAGTACATCAAGTGTATCATATGCCAAGTACGCCC
CCTATTGACGTCAATGACGGTAAATGGCCCGCCTGGCATTGTGCCCAGTACATGACCTTATGGGACTTTC
CTACTTGGCAGTACATCTACGTATTAGTCATCGCTATTACCATGGTCGAGGTGAGCCCCACGTTCTGCTT
CACTCTCCCCATCTCCCCCCCCTCCCCACCCCCAATTTTGTATTTATTTATTTTTTAATTATTTTGTGCA
GCGATGGGGGCGGGGGGGGGGGGGGGGCGCGCGCCAGGCGGGGCGGGGCGGGGCGAGGGGCGGGGCGGGG
CGAGGCGGAGAGGTGCGGCGGCAGCCAATCAGAGCGGCGCGCTCCGAAAGTTTCCTTTTATGGCGAGGCG
GCGGCGGCGGCGGCCCTATAAAAAGCGAAGCGCGCGGCGGGCGGGAGTCGCTGCGACGCTGCCTTCGCCC
CGTGCCCCGCTCCGCCGCCGCCTCGCGCCGCCCGCCCCGGCTCTGACTGACCGCGTTACTCCCACAGGTG
AGCGGGCGGGACGGCCCTTCTCCTCCGGGCTGTAATTAGCTGAGCAAGAGGTAAGGGTTTAAGGGATGGT
TGGTTGGTGGGGTATTAATGTTTAATTACCTGGAGCACCTGCCTGAAATCACTTTTTTTCAGGTTGGACC
GGTGCCACCATGGACTATAAGGACCACGACGGAGACTACAAGGATCATGATATTGATTACAAAGACGATG
ACGATAAGATGGCCCCAAAGAAGAAGCGGAAGGTCGGTATCCACGGAGTCCCAGCAGCCGACAAGAAGTA
CAGCATCGGCCTGGACATCGGCACCAACTCTGTGGGCTGGGCCGTGATCACCGACGAGTACAAGGTGCCC
AGCAAGAAATTCAAGGTGCTGGGCAACACCGACCGGCACAGCATCAAGAAGAACCTGATCGGAGCCCTGC
TGTTCGACAGCGGCGAAACAGCCGAGGCCACCCGGCTGAAGAGAACCGCCAGAAGAAGATACACCAGACG
GAAGAACCGGATCTGCTATCTGCAAGAGATCTTCAGCAACGAGATGGCCAAGGTGGACGACAGCTTCTTC
CACAGACTGGAAGAGTCCTTCCTGGTGGAAGAGGATAAGAAGCACGAGCGGCACCCCATCTTCGGCAACA
TCGTGGACGAGGTGGCCTACCACGAGAAGTACCCCACCATCTACCACCTGAGAAAGAAACTGGTGGACAG
CACCGACAAGGCCGACCTGCGGCTGATCTATCTGGCCCTGGCCCACATGATCAAGTTCCGGGGCCACTTC
CTGATCGAGGGCGACCTGAACCCCGACAACAGCGACGTGGACAAGCTGTTCATCCAGCTGGTGCAGACCT
ACAACCAGCTGTTCGAGGAAAACCCCATCAACGCCAGCGGCGTGGACGCCAAGGCCATCCTGTCTGCCAG
ACTGAGCAAGAGCAGACGGCTGGAAAATCTGATCGCCCAGCTGCCCGGCGAGAAGAAGAATGGCCTGTTC
GGAAACCTGATTGCCCTGAGCCTGGGCCTGACCCCCAACTTCAAGAGCAACTTCGACCTGGCCGAGGATG
CCAAACTGCAGCTGAGCAAGGACACCTACGACGACGACCTGGACAACCTGCTGGCCCAGATCGGCGACCA
GTACGCCGACCTGTTTCTGGCCGCCAAGAACCTGTCCGACGCCATCCTGCTGAGCGACATCCTGAGAGTG
AACACCGAGATCACCAAGGCCCCCCTGAGCGCCTCTATGATCAAGAGATACGACGAGCACCACCAGGACC
TGACCCTGCTGAAAGCTCTCGTGCGGCAGCAGCTGCCTGAGAAGTACAAAGAGATTTTCTTCGACCAGAG
CAAGAACGGCTACGCCGGCTACATTGACGGCGGAGCCAGCCAGGAAGAGTTCTACAAGTTCATCAAGCCC
ATCCTGGAAAAGATGGACGGCACCGAGGAACTGCTCGTGAAGCTGAACAGAGAGGACCTGCTGCGGAAGC
AGCGGACCTTCGACAACGGCAGCATCCCCCACCAGATCCACCTGGGAGAGCTGCACGCCATTCTGCGGCG
GCAGGAAGATTTTTACCCATTCCTGAAGGACAACCGGGAAAAGATCGAGAAGATCCTGACCTTCCGCATC
CCCTACTACGTGGGCCCTCTGGCCAGGGGAAACAGCAGATTCGCCTGGATGACCAGAAAGAGCGAGGAAA
CCATCACCCCCTGGAACTTCGAGGAAGTGGTGGACAAGGGCGCTTCCGCCCAGAGCTTCATCGAGCGGAT
GACCAACTTCGATAAGAACCTGCCCAACGAGAAGGTGCTGCCCAAGCACAGCCTGCTGTACGAGTACTTC
ACCGTGTATAACGAGCTGACCAAAGTGAAATACGTGACCGAGGGAATGAGAAAGCCCGCCTTCCTGAGCG
GCGAGCAGAAAAAGGCCATCGTGGACCTGCTGTTCAAGACCAACCGGAAAGTGACCGTGAAGCAGCTGAA
AGAGGACTACTTCAAGAAAATCGAGTGCTTCGACTCCGTGGAAATCTCCGGCGTGGAAGATCGGTTCAAC
GCCTCCCTGGGCACATACCACGATCTGCTGAAAATTATCAAGGACAAGGACTTCCTGGACAATGAGGAAA
ACGAGGACATTCTGGAAGATATCGTGCTGACCCTGACACTGTTTGAGGACAGAGAGATGATCGAGGAACG
GCTGAAAACCTATGCCCACCTGTTCGACGACAAAGTGATGAAGCAGCTGAAGCGGCGGAGATACACCGGC
TGGGGCAGGCTGAGCCGGAAGCTGATCAACGGCATCCGGGACAAGCAGTCCGGCAAGACAATCCTGGATT
TCCTGAAGTCCGACGGCTTCGCCAACAGAAACTTCATGCAGCTGATCCACGACGACAGCCTGACCTTTAA
AGAGGACATCCAGAAAGCCCAGGTGTCCGGCCAGGGCGATAGCCTGCACGAGCACATTGCCAATCTGGCC
GGCAGCCCCGCCATTAAGAAGGGCATCCTGCAGACAGTGAAGGTGGTGGACGAGCTCGTGAAAGTGATGG
GCCGGCACAAGCCCGAGAACATCGTGATCGAAATGGCCAGAGAGAACCAGACCACCCAGAAGGGACAGAA
GAACAGCCGCGAGAGAATGAAGCGGATCGAAGAGGGCATCAAAGAGCTGGGCAGCCAGATCCTGAAAGAA
CACCCCGTGGAAAACACCCAGCTGCAGAACGAGAAGCTGTACCTGTACTACCTGCAGAATGGGCGGGATA
TGTACGTGGACCAGGAACTGGACATCAACCGGCTGTCCGACTACGATGTGGACCATATCGTGCCTCAGAG
CTTTCTGAAGGACGACTCCATCGACAACAAGGTGCTGACCAGAAGCGACAAGAACCGGGGCAAGAGCGAC
AACGTGCCCTCCGAAGAGGTCGTGAAGAAGATGAAGAACTACTGGCGGCAGCTGCTGAACGCCAAGCTGA
TTACCCAGAGAAAGTTCGACAATCTGACCAAGGCCGAGAGAGGCGGCCTGAGCGAACTGGATAAGGCCGG
CTTCATCAAGAGACAGCTGGTGGAAACCCGGCAGATCACAAAGCACGTGGCACAGATCCTGGACTCCCGG
ATGAACACTAAGTACGACGAGAATGACAAGCTGATCCGGGAAGTGAAAGTGATCACCCTGAAGTCCAAGC
TGGTGTCCGATTTCCGGAAGGATTTCCAGTTTTACAAAGTGCGCGAGATCAACAACTACCACCACGCCCA
CGACGCCTACCTGAACGCCGTCGTGGGAACCGCCCTGATCAAAAAGTACCCTAAGCTGGAAAGCGAGTTC
GTGTACGGCGACTACAAGGTGTACGACGTGCGGAAGATGATCGCCAAGAGCGAGCAGGAAATCGGCAAGG
CTACCGCCAAGTACTTCTTCTACAGCAACATCATGAACTTTTTCAAGACCGAGATTACCCTGGCCAACGG
CGAGATCCGGAAGCGGCCTCTGATCGAGACAAACGGCGAAACCGGGGAGATCGTGTGGGATAAGGGCCGG
GATTTTGCCACCGTGCGGAAAGTGCTGAGCATGCCCCAAGTGAATATCGTGAAAAAGACCGAGGTGCAGA
CAGGCGGCTTCAGCAAAGAGTCTATCCTGCCCAAGAGGAACAGCGATAAGCTGATCGCCAGAAAGAAGGA
CTGGGACCCTAAGAAGTACGGCGGCTTCGACAGCCCCACCGTGGCCTATTCTGTGCTGGTGGTGGCCAAA
GTGGAAAAGGGCAAGTCCAAGAAACTGAAGAGTGTGAAAGAGCTGCTGGGGATCACCATCATGGAAAGAA
GCAGCTTCGAGAAGAATCCCATCGACTTTCTGGAAGCCAAGGGCTACAAAGAAGTGAAAAAGGACCTGAT
CATCAAGCTGCCTAAGTACTCCCTGTTCGAGCTGGAAAACGGCCGGAAGAGAATGCTGGCCTCTGCCGGC
GAACTGCAGAAGGGAAACGAACTGGCCCTGCCCTCCAAATATGTGAACTTCCTGTACCTGGCCAGCCACT
ATGAGAAGCTGAAGGGCTCCCCCGAGGATAATGAGCAGAAACAGCTGTTTGTGGAACAGCACAAGCACTA
CCTGGACGAGATCATCGAGCAGATCAGCGAGTTCTCCAAGAGAGTGATCCTGGCCGACGCTAATCTGGAC
AAAGTGCTGTCCGCCTACAACAAGCACCGGGATAAGCCCATCAGAGAGCAGGCCGAGAATATCATCCACC
TGTTTACCCTGACCAATCTGGGAGCCCCTGCCGCCTTCAAGTACTTTGACACCACCATCGACCGGAAGAG
GTACACCAGCACCAAAGAGGTGCTGGACGCCACCCTGATCCACCAGAGCATCACCGGCCTGTACGAGACA
CGGATCGACCTGTCTCAGCTGGGAGGCGACAAAAGGCCGGCGGCCACGAAAAAGGCCGGCCAGGCAAAAA
AGAAAAAGGAATTCGGCAGTGGAGAGGGCAGAGGAAGTCTGCTAACATGCGGTGACGTCGAGGAGAATCC
TGGCCCAGTGAGCAAGGGCGAGGAGCTGTTCACCGGGGTGGTGCCCATCCTGGTCGAGCTGGACGGCGAC
GTAAACGGCCACAAGTTCAGCGTGTCCGGCGAGGGCGAGGGCGATGCCACCTACGGCAAGCTGACCCTGA
AGTTCATCTGCACCACCGGCAAGCTGCCCGTGCCCTGGCCCACCCTCGTGACCACCCTGACCTACGGCGT
GCAGTGCTTCAGCCGCTACCCCGACCACATGAAGCAGCACGACTTCTTCAAGTCCGCCATGCCCGAAGGC
TACGTCCAGGAGCGCACCATCTTCTTCAAGGACGACGGCAACTACAAGACCCGCGCCGAGGTGAAGTTCG
AGGGCGACACCCTGGTGAACCGCATCGAGCTGAAGGGCATCGACTTCAAGGAGGACGGCAACATCCTGGG
GCACAAGCTGGAGTACAACTACAACAGCCACAACGTCTATATCATGGCCGACAAGCAGAAGAACGGCATC
AAGGTGAACTTCAAGATCCGCCACAACATCGAGGACGGCAGCGTGCAGCTCGCCGACCACTACCAGCAGA
ACACCCCCATCGGCGACGGCCCCGTGCTGCTGCCCGACAACCACTACCTGAGCACCCAGTCCGCCCTGAG
CAAAGACCCCAACGAGAAGCGCGATCACATGGTCCTGCTGGAGTTCGTGACCGCCGCCGGGATCACTCTC
GGCATGGACGAGCTGTACAAGGAATTCTAACTAGAGCTCGCTGATCAGCCTCGACTGTGCCTTCTAGTTG
CCAGCCATCTGTTGTTTGCCCCTCCCCCGTGCCTTCCTTGACCCTGGAAGGTGCCACTCCCACTGTCCTT
TCCTAATAAAATGAGGAAATTGCATCGCATTGTCTGAGTAGGTGTCATTCTATTCTGGGGGGTGGGGTGG
GGCAGGACAGCAAGGGGGAGGATTGGGAAGAGAATAGCAGGCATGCTGGGGAGCGGCCGCAGGAACCCCT
AGTGATGGAGTTGGCCACTCCCTCTCTGCGCGCTCGCTCGCTCACTGAGGCCGGGCGACCAAAGGTCGCC
CGACGCCCGGGCTTTGCCCGGGCGGCCTCAGTGAGCGAGCGAGCGCGCAGCTGCCTGCAGGGGCGCCTGA
TGCGGTATTTTCTCCTTACGCATCTGTGCGGTATTTCACACCGCATA
[142 nt withheld, positions 6768-6909]
C
[141 nt withheld, positions 6911-7051]
CCTTTGACGTTGGAGTCCACGTTCTTT
[37 nt withheld, positions 7079-7115]
ACCCTATCTCGGGCTATTCTTTTGATTTATAAGGGATTTTGCCGATTTCGGCCTATTGGTTAAAAAATGA
GCTGATTTAACAAAAATTTAACGCGAATTTTAACAAAATATTAACGTTTACAATTTTATGGTGCACTCTC
AGTACAATCTGCTCTGATGCCGCATAGTTAAGCCAGCCCCGACACCCGCCAACACCCGCTGACGCGCCCT
GACGGGCTTGTCTGCTCCCGGCATCCGCTTACAGACAAGCTGTGACCGTCTCCGGGAGCTGCATGTGTCA
GAGGTTTTCACCGTCATCACCGAAACGCGCGAGACGAAAGGGCCTCGTGATACGCCTATTTTTATAGGTT
AATGTCATGATAATAATGGTTTCTTAGACGTCAGGTGGCACTTTTCGGGGAAATGTGCGCGGAACCCCTA
TTTGTTTATTTTTCTAAATACATTCAAATATGTATCCGCTCATGAGACAATAACCCTGATAAATGCTTCA
ATAATATTGAAAAAGGAAGAGTATGAGTATTCAACATTTCCGTGTCGCCCTTATTCCCTTTTTTGCGGCA
TTTTGCCTTCCTGTTTTTGCTCACCCAGAAACGCTGGTGAAAGTAAAAGATGCTGAAGATCAGTTGGGTG
CACGAGTGGGTTACATCGAACTGGATCTCAACAGCGGTAAGATCCTTGAGAGTTTTCGCCCCGAAGAACG
TTTTCCAATGATGAGCACTTTTAAAGTTCTGCTATGTGGCGCGGTATTATCCCGTATTGACGCCGGGCAA
GAGCAACTCGGTCGCCGCATACACTATTCTCAGAATGACTTGGTTGAGTACTCACCAGTCACAGAAAAGC
ATCTTACGGATGGCATGACAGTAAGAGAATTATGCAGTGCTGCCATAACCATGAGTGATAACACTGCGGC
CAACTTACTTCTGACAACGATCGGAGGACCGAAGGAGCTAACCGCTTTTTTGCACAACATGGGGGATCAT
GTAACTCGCCTTGATCGTTGGGAACCGGAGCTGAATGAAGCCATACCAAACGACGAGCGTGACACCACGA
TGCCTGTAGCAATGGCAACAACGTTGCGCAAACTATTAACTGGCGAACTACTTACTCTAGCTTCCCGGCA
ACAATTAATAGACTGGATGGAGGCGGATAAAGTTGCAGGACCACTTCTGCGCTCGGCCCTTCCGGCTGGC
TGGTTTATTGCTGATAAATCTGGAGCCGGTGAGCGTGGAAGCCGCGGTATCATTGCAGCACTGGGGCCAG
ATGGTAAGCCCTCCCGTATCGTAGTTATCTACACGACGGGGAGTCAGGCAACTATGGATGAACGAAATAG
ACAGATCGCTGAGATAGGTGCCTCACTGATTAAGCATTGGTAACTGTCAGACCAAGTTTACTCATATATA
CTTTAGATTGATTTAAAACTTCATTTTTAATTTAAAAGGATCTAGGTGAAGATCCTTTTTGATAATCTCA
TGACCAAAATCCCTTAACGTGAGTTTTCGTTCCACTGAGCGTCAGACCCCGTAGAAAAGATCAAAGGATC
TTCTTGAGATCCTTTTTTTCTGCGCGTAATCTGCTGCTTGCAAACAAAAAAACCACCGCTACCAGCGGTG
GTTTGTTTGCCGGATCAAGAGCTACCAACTCTTTTTCCGAAGGTAACTGGCTTCAGCAGAGCGCAGATAC
CAAATACTGTCCTTCTAGTGTAGCCGTAGTTAGGCCACCACTTCAAGAACTCTGTAGCACCGCCTACATA
CCTCGCTCTGCTAATCCTGTTACCAGTGGCTGCTGCCAGTGGCGATAAGTCGTGTCTTACCGGGTTGGAC
TCAAGACGATAGTTACCGGATAAGGCGCAGCGGTCGGGCTGAACGGGGGGTTCGTGCACACAGCCCAGCT
TGGAGCGAACGACCTACACCGAACTGAGATACCTACAGCGTGAGCTATGAGAAAGCGCCACGCTTCCCGA
AGGGAGAAAGGCGGACAGGTATCCGGTAAGCGGCAGGGTCGGAACAGGAGAGCGCACGAGGGAGCTTCCA
GGGGGAAACGCCTGGTATCTTTATAGTCCTGTCGGGTTTCGCCACCTCTGACTTGAGCGTCGATTTTTGT
GATGCTCGTCAGGGGGGCGGAGCCTATGGAAAAACGCCAGCAACGCGGCCTTTTTACGGTTCCTGGCCTT
TTGCTGGCC
Features (pLannotate 1.2.2; 19 found; start..end, strand, type, name):
     17..257     +  promoter       U6 promoter: RNA polymerase III promoter for human U6 snRNA
    287..362     +  misc_RNA       gRNA scaffold: guide RNA scaffold for the Streptococcus pyogenes CRISPR/Cas9 system
    369..412     +  misc_RNA       gRNA scaffold (fragment): guide RNA scaffold for the Streptococcus pyogenes CRISPR/Cas9 system
    459..744     +  enhancer       CMV enhancer: human cytomegalovirus immediate early enhancer; contains an 18-bp deletion relative to the standard CMV enhancer
    746..1023    +  promoter       chicken β-actin promoter: No description available
   1024..1252    +  intron         hybrid intron: hybrid between chicken β-actin (CBA) and minute virus of mice (MMV) introns (Gray et al., 2011)
   1390..2991    +  CDS            Cas9(N): N-terminal portion of Streptococcus pyogenes Cas9 (Zetsche et al., 2015)
   2992..5490    +  CDS            Cas9(C): C-terminal portion of Streptococcus pyogenes Cas9 (Zetsche et al., 2015)
   5491..5538    +  CDS            nucleoplasmin NLS: bipartite nuclear localization signal from nucleoplasmin
   5608..6321    +  CDS            EGFP: EGFP is a basic (constitutively fluorescent) green fluorescent protein published in 1996, derived from Aequorea victoria. It is reported to be a rapidly-maturing weak dimer with moderate acid sensitivity.
   6355..6466    +  polyA_signal   bGH poly(A) signal: bovine growth hormone polyadenylation signal
   6571..6711    +  repeat_region  AAV2 ITR: inverted terminal repeat of adeno-associated virus serotype 2 inverted
   6716..6767    -  misc_feature   bom (fragment): basis of mobility region from pBR322
   6786..7166    +  rep_origin     M13 ori (sequence partly withheld): M13 bacteriophage origin of replication; arrow indicates direction of (+) strand synthesis
   7242..7291    -  misc_feature   bom (fragment): basis of mobility region from pBR322
   7393..7428    -  CDS            rop (fragment): Rop protein, which maintains plasmids at low copy number; rop
   7523..7627    +  promoter       AmpR promoter: bla
   7628..8488    +  CDS            AmpR: β-lactamase; bla; confers resistance to ampicillin, carbenicillin, and related antibiotics
   8659..9247    +  rep_origin     ori: high-copy-number ColE1/pMB1/pBR322/pUC origin of replication
