[The description below was written by a language model from this plasmid's Addgene catalogue record and pLannotate feature annotations shown in this document.]
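Description:
PX458_CEBPG_2 is a mammalian CRISPR expression plasmid of about 9.3 kb, built on the PX458 backbone, that delivers both a guide RNA and Streptococcus pyogenes Cas9 from a single vector. It is maintained in E. coli as a high-copy plasmid through a ColE1/pUC-type origin and selected with ampicillin via the β-lactamase gene. The backbone also carries an M13/f1-type phage origin. A single AAV2 inverted terminal repeat is annotated downstream of the expression cassette; with only one annotated, the table does not indicate a packageable AAV genome.

The guide cassette consists of the human U6 RNA polymerase III promoter followed by a spacer directed against human CEBPG and the S. pyogenes gRNA scaffold. The spacer was inserted by Gibson cloning. A second, partial scaffold annotation lies immediately downstream. Cas9 is driven by a hybrid promoter made up of the CMV enhancer, the chicken β-actin promoter and a hybrid intron. The annotation tool splits the coding sequence into N- and C-terminal portions, but these are contiguous and together represent full-length Cas9. A nucleoplasmin nuclear localization signal follows Cas9, then EGFP and a bovine growth hormone polyadenylation signal. EGFP lets transfected cells be identified or sorted by fluorescence; the short linker between Cas9 and EGFP is not annotated in the table.

According to the record, the guide targets the 3′ end of the CEBPG gene. The plasmid is one component of a CRISPR-based endogenous tagging system, in which a Cas9 cut near the end of the coding sequence is used to add an epitope tag (currently FLAG) to the native protein. The associated publication applies this to ChIP-seq of DNA-binding proteins. The donor template carrying the tag is not part of this construct.
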