Addgene plasmid #86345: PX458_CEBPG_2
Purpose: Encodes gRNA for 3' target of human CEBPG
Depositing lab: Eric Mendenhall & Richard M. Myers. Depositing organization: University of Alabama in Huntsville. Publication: CETCh-seq: CRISPR epitope tagging ChIP-seq of DNA-binding proteins. Savic D, Partridge EC, Newberry KM, Smith SB, Meadows SK, Roberts BS, Mackiewicz M, Mendenhall EM, Myers RM. Genome Res. 2015 Sep 9. 10.1101/gr.193540.115 PubMed 26355004.
Backbone
  Vector backbone: PX458
  Vector type: CRISPR
Growth in bacteria
  Bacterial resistance: Ampicillin, 100 μg/mL
  Growth temperature: 37°C
  Growth strain: DH5alpha
  Copy number: High Copy
Gene/Insert
  Gene/Insert name: gRNA against CEBPG
  gRNA/shRNA sequence: GCAAGCTCTAAAGTCTGGAAA
  Species: H. sapiens (human)
  Entrez Gene: CEBPG (a.k.a. GPE1BP, IG/EBP-1)
  Cloning method: Gibson Cloning
  Sequencing primers: 5′ pBR322ori-F
Terms and licenses: Academic/Nonprofit Terms; Industry Terms: Not Available to Industry
Depositor comments: Note: This plasmid is part of the Mendenhall and Meyers CRISPR-based Tagging system to add a tag (currently using FLAG) to endogenous proteins. Please see https://www.addgene.org/crispr/tagging/ for more details.
How to cite: PX458_CEBPG_2 was a gift from Eric Mendenhall & Richard M. Myers (Addgene plasmid # 86345 ; http://n2t.net/addgene:86345 ; RRID:Addgene_86345)
