>Addgene plasmid #86345 | PX458_CEBPG_2 | addgene partial sequence | sequence record 170895 | Addgene Partial NGS Result
GACTATAAGGACCACGACGGAGACTACAAGGATCATGATATTGATTACAAAGACGATGACGATAAGATGG
CCCCAAAGAAGAAGCGGAAGGTCGGTATCCACGGAGTCCCAGCAGCCGACAAGAAGTACAGCATCGGCCT
GGACATCGGCACCAACTCTGTGGGCTGGGCCGTGATCACCGACGAGTACAAGGTGCCCAGCAAGAAATTC
AAGGTGCTGGGCAACACCGACCGGCACAGCATCAAGAAGAACCTGATCGGAGCCCTGCTGTTCGACAGCG
GCGAAACAGCCGAGGCCACCCGGCTGAAGAGAACCGCCAGAAGAAGATACACCAGACGGAAGAACCGGAT
CTGCTATCTGCAAGAGATCTTCAGCAACGAGATGGCCAAGGTGGACGACAGCTTCTTCCACAGACTGGAA
GAGTCCTTCCTGGTGGAAGAGGATAAGAAGCACGAGCGGCACCCCATCTTCGGCAACATCGTGGACGAGG
TGGCCTACCACGAGAAGTACCCCACCATCTACCACCTGAGAAAGAAACTGGTGGACAGCACCGACAAGGC
CGACCTGCGGCTGATCTATCTGGCCCTGGCCCACATGATCAAGTTCCGGGGCCACTTCCTGATCGAGGGC
GACCTGAACCCCGACAACAGCGACGTGGACAAGCTGTTCATCCAGCTGGTGCAGACCTACAACCAGCTGT
TCGAGGAAAACCCCATCAACGCCAGCGGCGTGGACGCCAAGGCCATCCTGTCTGCCAGACTGAGCAAGAG
CAGACGGCTGGAAAATCTGATCGCCCAGCTGCCCGGCGAGAAGAAGAATGGCCTGTTCGGAAACCTGATT
GCCCTGAGCCTGGGCCTGACCCCCAACTTCAAGAGCAACTTCGACCTGGCCGAGGATGCCAAACTGCAGC
TGAGCAAGGACACCTACGACGACGACCTGGACAACCTGCTGGCCCAGATCGGCGACCAGTACGCCGACCT
GTTTCTGGCCGCCAAGAACCTGTCCGACGCCATCCTGCTGAGCGACATCCTGAGAGTGAACACCGAGATC
ACCAAGGCCCCCCTGAGCGCCTCTATGATCAAGAGATACGACGAGCACCACCAGGACCTGACCCTGCTGA
AAGCTCTCGTGCGGCAGCAGCTGCCTGAGAAGTACAAAGAGATTTTCTTCGACCAGAGCAAGAACGGCTA
CGCCGGCTACATTGACGGCGGAGCCAGCCAGGAAGAGTTCTACAAGTTCATCAAGCCCATCCTGGAAAAG
ATGGACGGCACCGAGGAACTGCTCGTGAAGCTGAACAGAGAGGACCTGCTGCGGAAGCAGCGGACCTTCG
ACAACGGCAGCATCCCCCACCAGATCCACCTGGGAGAGCTGCACGCCATTCTGCGGCGGCAGGAAGATTT
TTACCCATTCCTGAAGGACAACCGGGAAAAGATCGAGAAGATCCTGACCTTCCGCATCCCCTACTACGTG
GGCCCTCTGGCCAGGGGAAACAGCAGATTCGCCTGGATGACCAGAAAGAGCGAGGAAACCATCACCCCCT
GGAACTTCGAGGAAGTGGTGGACAAGGGCGCTTCCGCCCAGAGCTTCATCGAGCGGATGACCAACTTCGA
TAAGAACCTGCCCAACGAGAAGGTGCTGCCCAAGCACAGCCTGCTGTACGAGTACTTCACCGTGTATAAC
GAGCTGACCAAAGTGAAATACGTGACCGAGGGAATGAGAAAGCCCGCCTTCCTGAGCGGCGAGCAGAAAA
AGGCCATCGTGGACCTGCTGTTCAAGACCAACCGGAAAGTGACCGTGAAGCAGCTGAAAGAGGACTACTT
CAAGAAAATCGAGTGCTTCGACTCCGTGGAAATCTCCGGCGTGGAAGATCGGTTCAACGCCTCCCTGGGC
ACATACCACGATCTGCTGAAAATTATCAAGGACAAGGACTTCCTGGACAATGAGGAAAACGAGGACATTC
TGGAAGATATCGTGCTGACCCTGACACTGTTTGAGGACAGAGAGATGATCGAGGAACGGCTGAAAACCTA
TGCCCACCTGTTCGACGACAAAGTGATGAAGCAGCTGAAGCGGCGGAGATACACCGGCTGGGGCAGGCTG
AGCCGGAAGCTGATCAACGGCATCCGGGACAAGCAGTCCGGCAAGACAATCCTGGATTTCCTGAAGTCCG
ACGGCTTCGCCAACAGAAACTTCATGCAGCTGATCCACGACGACAGCCTGACCTTTAAAGAGGACATCCA
GAAAGCCCAGGTGTCCGGCCAGGGCGATAGCCTGCACGAGCACATTGCCAATCTGGCCGGCAGCCCCGCC
ATTAAGAAGGGCATCCTGCAGACAGTGAAGGTGGTGGACGAGCTCGTGAAAGTGATGGGCCGGCACAAGC
CCGAGAACATCGTGATCGAAATGGCCAGAGAGAACCAGACCACCCAGAAGGGACAGAAGAACAGCCGCGA
GAGAATGAAGCGGATCGAAGAGGGCATCAAAGAGCTGGGCAGCCAGATCCTGAAAGAACACCCCGTGGAA
AACACCCAGCTGCAGAACGAGAAGCTGTACCTGTACTACCTGCAGAATGGGCGGGATATGTACGTGGACC
AGGAACTGGACATCAACCGGCTGTCCGACTACGATGTGGACCATATCGTGCCTCAGAGCTTTCTGAAGGA
CGACTCCATCGACAACAAGGTGCTGACCAGAAGCGACAAGAACCGGGGCAAGAGCGACAACGTGCCCTCC
GAAGAGGTCGTGAAGAAGATGAAGAACTACTGGCGGCAGCTGCTGAACGCCAAGCTGATTACCCAGAGAA
AGTTCGACAATCTGACCAAGGCCGAGAGAGGCGGCCTGAGCGAACTGGATAAGGCCGGCTTCATCAAGAG
ACAGCTGGTGGAAACCCGGCAGATCACAAAGCACGTGGCACAGATCCTGGACTCCCGGATGAACACTAAG
TACGACGAGAATGACAAGCTGATCCGGGAAGTGAAAGTGATCACCCTGAAGTCCAAGCTGGTGTCCGATT
TCCGGAAGGATTTCCAGTTTTACAAAGTGCGCGAGATCAACAACTACCACCACGCCCACGACGCCTACCT
GAACGCCGTCGTGGGAACCGCCCTGATCAAAAAGTACCCTAAGCTGGAAAGCGAGTTCGTGTACGGCGAC
TACAAGGTGTACGACGTGCGGAAGATGATCGCCAAGAGCGAGCAGGAAATCGGCAAGGCTACCGCCAAGT
ACTTCTTCTACAGCAACATCATGAACTTTTTCAAGACCGAGATTACCCTGGCCAACGGCGAGATCCGGAA
GCGGCCTCTGATCGAGACAAACGGCGAAACCGGGGAGATCGTGTGGGATAAGGGCCGGGATTTTGCCACC
GTGCGGAAAGTGCTGAGCATGCCCCAAGTGAATATCGTGAAAAAGACCGAGGTGCAGACAGGCGGCTTCA
GCAAAGAGTCTATCCTGCCCAAGAGGAACAGCGATAAGCTGATCGCCAGAAAGAAGGACTGGGACCCTAA
GAAGTACGGCGGCTTCGACAGCCCCACCGTGGCCTATTCTGTGCTGGTGGTGGCCAAAGTGGAAAAGGGC
AAGTCCAAGAAACTGAAGAGTGTGAAAGAGCTGCTGGGGATCACCATCATGGAAAGAAGCAGCTTCGAGA
AGAATCCCATCGACTTTCTGGAAGCCAAGGGCTACAAAGAAGTGAAAAAGGACCTGATCATCAAGCTGCC
TAAGTACTCCCTGTTCGAGCTGGAAAACGGCCGGAAGAGAATGCTGGCCTCTGCCGGCGAACTGCAGAAG
GGAAACGAACTGGCCCTGCCCTCCAAATATGTGAACTTCCTGTACCTGGCCAGCCACTATGAGAAGCTGA
AGGGCTCCCCCGAGGATAATGAGCAGAAACAGCTGTTTGTGGAACAGCACAAGCACTACCTGGACGAGAT
CATCGAGCAGATCAGCGAGTTCTCCAAGAGAGTGATCCTGGCCGACGCTAATCTGGACAAAGTGCTGTCC
GCCTACAACAAGCACCGGGATAAGCCCATCAGAGAGCAGGCCGAGAATATCATCCACCTGTTTACCCTGA
CCAATCTGGGAGCCCCTGCCGCCTTCAAGTACTTTGACACCACCATCGACCGGAAGAGGTACACCAGCAC
CAAAGAGGTGCTGGACGCCACCCTGATCCACCAGAGCATCACCGGCCTGTACGAGACACGGATCGACCTG
TCTCAGCTGGGAGGCGACAAAAGGCCGGCGGCCACGAAAAAGGCCGGCCAGGCAAAAAAGAAAAAGGAAT
TCGGCAGTGGAGAGGGCAGAGGAAGTCTGCTAACATGCGGTGACGTCGAGGAGAATCCTGGCCCAGTGAG
CAAGGGCGAGGAGCTGTTCACCGGGGTGGTGCCCATCCTGGTCGAGCTGGACGGCGACGTAAACGGCCAC
AAGTTCAGCGTGTCCGGCGAGGGCGAGGGCGATGCCACCTACGGCAAGCTGACCCTGAAGTTCATCTGCA
CCACCGGCAAGCTGCCCGTGCCCTGGCCCACCCTCGTGACCACCCTGACCTACGGCGTGCAGTGCTTCAG
CCGCTACCCCGACCACATGAAGCAGCACGACTTCTTCAAGTCCGCCATGCCCGAAGGCTACGTCCAGGAG
CGCACCATCTTCTTCAAGGACGACGGCAACTACAAGACCCGCGCCGAGGTGAAGTTCGAGGGCGACACCC
TGGTGAACCGCATCGAGCTGAAGGGCATCGACTTCAAGGAGGACGGCAACATCCTGGGGCACAAGCTGGA
GTACAACTACAACAGCCACAACGTCTATATCATGGCCGACAAGCAGAAGAACGGCATCAAGGTGAACTTC
AAGATCCGCCACAACATCGAGGACGGCAGCGTGCAGCTCGCCGACCACTACCAGCAGAACACCCCCATCG
GCGACGGCCCCGTGCTGCTGCCCGACAACCACTACCTGAGCACCCAGTCCGCCCTGAGCAAAGACCCCAA
CGAGAAGCGCGATCACATGGTCCTGCTGGAGTTCGTGACCGCCGCCGGGATCACTCTCGGCATGGACGAG
CTGTACAAGGAATTCTAACTAGAGCTCGCTGATCAGCCTCGACTGTGCCTTCTAGTTGCCAGCCATCTGT
TGTTTGCCCCTCCCCCGTGCCTTCCTTGACCCTGGAAGGTGCCACTCCCACTGTCCTTTCCTAATAAAAT
GAGGAAATTGCATCGCATTGTCTGAGTAGGTGTCATTCTATTCTGGGGGGTGGGGTGGGGCAGGACAGCA
AGGGGGAGGATTGGGAAGAGAATAGCAGGCATGCTGGGGAGCGGCCGCAGGAACCCCTAGTGATGGAGTT
GGCCACTCCCTCTCTGCGCGCTCGCTCGCTCACTGAGGCCGGGCGACCAAAGGTCGCCCGACGCCCGGGC
TTTGCCCGGGCGGCCTCAGTGAGCGAGCGAGCGCGCAGCTGCCTGCAGGGGCGCCTGATGCGGTATTTTC
TCCTTACGCATCTGTGCGGTATTTCACACCGCATA
[95 nt withheld, positions 5496-5590]
T
[46 nt withheld, positions 5592-5637]
C
[141 nt withheld, positions 5639-5779]
CCTTTGACGTTGGAGTCCACGTTCTTT
[37 nt withheld, positions 5807-5843]
ACTCTATCTCGGGCTATTCTTTTGATTTATAAGGGATTTTGCCGATTTCGGTCTATTGGTTAAAAAATGA
GCTGATTTAACAAAAATTTAACGCGAATTTTAACAAAATATTAACGTTTACAATTTTATGGTGCACTCTC
AGTACAATCTGCTCTGATGCCGCATAGTTAAGCCAGCCCCGACACCCGCCAACACCCGCTGACGCGCCCT
GACGGGCTTGTCTGCTCCCGGCATCCGCTTACAGACAAGCTGTGACCGTCTCCGGGAGCTGCATGTGTCA
GAGGTTTTCACCGTCATCACCGAAACGCGCGAGACGAAAGGGCCTCGTGATACGCCTATTTTTATAGGTT
AATGTCATGATAATAATGGTTTCTTAGACGTCAGGTGGCACTTTTCGGGGAAATGTGCGCGGAACCCCTA
TTTGTTTATTTTTCTAAATACATTCAAATATGTATCCGCTCATGAGACAATAACCCTGATAAATGCTTCA
ATAATATTGAAAAAGGAAGAGTATGAGTATTCAACATTTCCGTGTCGCCCTTATTCCCTTTTTTGCGGCA
TTTTGCCTTCCTGTTTTTGCTCACCCAGAAACGCTGGTGAAAGTAAAAGATGCTGAAGATCAGTTGGGTG
CACGAGTGGGTTACATCGAACTGGATCTCAACAGCGGTAAGATCCTTGAGAGTTTTCGCCCCGAAGAACG
TTTTCCAATGATGAGCACTTTTAAAGTTCTGCTATGTGGCGCGGTATTATCCCGTATTGACGCCGGGCAA
GAGCAACTCGGTCGCCGCATACACTATTCTCAGAATGACTTGGTTGAGTACTCACCAGTCACAGAAAAGC
ATCTTACGGATGGCATGACAGTAAGAGAATTATGCAGTGCTGCCATAACCATGAGTGATAACACTGCGGC
CAACTTACTTCTGACAACGATCGGAGGACCGAAGGAGCTAACCGCTTTTTTGCACAACATGGGGGATCAT
GTAACTCGCCTTGATCGTTGGGAACCGGAGCTGAATGAAGCCATACCAAACGACGAGCGTGACACCACGA
TGCCTGTAGCAATGGCAACAACGTTGCGCAAACTATTAACTGGCGAACTACTTACTCTAGCTTCCCGGCA
ACAATTAATAGACTGGATGGAGGCGGATAAAGTTGCAGGACCACTTCTGCGCTCGGCCCTTCCGGCTGGC
TGGTTTATTGCTGATAAATCTGGAGCCGGTGAGCGTGGAAGCCGCGGTATCATTGCAGCACTGGGGCCAG
ATGGTAAGCCCTCCCGTATCGTAGTTATCTACACGACGGGGAGTCAGGCAACTATGGATGAACGAAATAG
ACAGATCGCTGAGATAGGTGCCTCACTGATTAAGCATTGGTAACTGTCAGACCAAGTTTACTCATATATA
CTTTAGATTGATTTAAAACTTCATTTTTAATTTAAAAGGATCTAGGTGAAGATCCTTTTTGATAATCTCA
TGACCAAAATCCCTTAACGTGAGTTTTCGTTCCACTGAGCGTCAGACCCCGTAGAAAAGATCAAAGGATC
TTCTTGAGATCCTTTTTTTCTGCGCGTAATCTGCTGCTTGCAAACAAAAAAACCACCGCTACCAGCGGTG
GTTTGTTTGCCGGATCAAGAGCTACCAACTCTTTTTCCGAAGGTAACTGGCTTCAGCAGAGCGCAGATAC
CAAATACTGTTCTTCTAGTGTAGCCGTAGTTAGGCCACCACTTCAAGAACTCTGTAGCACCGCCTACATA
CCTCGCTCTGCTAATCCTGTTACCAGTGGCTGCTGCCAGTGGCGATAAGTCGTGTCTTACCGGGTTGGAC
TCAAGACGATAGTTACCGGATAAGGCGCAGCGGTCGGGCTGAACGGGGGGTTCGTGCACACAGCCCAGCT
TGGAGCGAACGACCTACACCGAACTGAGATACCTACAGCGTGAGCTATGAGAAAGCGCCACGCTTCCCGA
AGGGAGAAAGGCGGACAGGTATCCGGTAAGCGGCAGGGTCGGAACAGGAGAGCGCACGAGGGAGCTTCCA
GGGGGAAACGCCTGGTATCTTTATAGTCCTGTCGGGTTTCGCCACCTCTGACTTGAGCGTCGATTTTTGT
GATGCTCGTCAGGGGGGCGGAGCCTATGGAAAAACGCCAGCAACGCGGCCTTTTTACGGTTCCTGGCCTT
TTGCTGGCCTTTTGCTCACATGTGAGGGCCTATTTCCCATGATTCCTTCATATTTGCATATACGATACAA
GGCTGTTAGAGAGATAATTGGAATTAATTTGACTGTAAACACAAAGATATTAGTACAAAATACGTGACGT
AGAAAGTAATAATTTCTTGGGTAGTTTGCAGTTTTAAAATTATGTTTTAAAATGGACTATCATATGCTTA
CCGTAACTTGAAAGTATTTCGATTTCTTGGCTTTATATATCTTGTGGAAAGGACGAAACACCGCAAGCTC
TAAAGTCTGGAAAGTTTTAGAGCTAGAAATAGCAAGTTAAAATAAGGCTAGTCCGTTATCAACTTGAAAA
AGTGGCACCGAGTCGGTGCTTTTTTGTTTTAGAGCTAGAAATAGCAAGTTAAAATAAGGCTAGTCCGTTT
TTAGCGCGTGCGCCAATTCTGCAGACAAATGGCTCTAGAGGTACC
